>Addgene plasmid #212441 | pTwist-SARS-CoV-2 Spike-deltaC18 G75V (GTA) | addgene full sequence | sequence record 432777 | Addgene NGS Result
ATGTTTGTGTTCCTCGTTCTCCTGCCCCTCGTTTCTTCCCAATGCGTGAACCTCACAACTAGAACGCAGC
TCCCACCCGCTTACACGAACTCTTTTACTCGTGGAGTATACTATCCCGATAAAGTCTTTAGGTCCAGTGT
CCTTCATTCTACTCAAGACCTTTTCCTGCCATTCTTCTCAAATGTCACCTGGTTCCATGCTATCCACGTT
TCTGGCACCAACGTAACTAAACGATTTGATAATCCCGTCTTGCCATTTAACGATGGCGTATACTTTGCCT
CAACGGAGAAGTCCAACATTATCCGGGGATGGATATTTGGCACCACCCTGGACTCCAAGACACAGTCTCT
CCTCATTGTGAACAACGCCACCAATGTCGTCATCAAAGTCTGTGAATTTCAATTTTGTAACGATCCCTTT
CTCGGGGTTTATTATCATAAGAATAACAAGTCTTGGATGGAGTCAGAGTTCCGCGTTTACAGTTCCGCTA
ACAACTGTACTTTTGAGTACGTTTCCCAACCATTTCTCATGGATCTTGAAGGGAAGCAAGGCAACTTCAA
GAATCTCCGCGAATTTGTGTTTAAGAATATAGACGGCTACTTCAAAATTTATAGCAAGCATACCCCGATA
AATCTGGTTCGGGATCTCCCTCAAGGCTTCTCCGCGTTGGAACCCCTCGTGGACTTGCCGATTGGCATCA
ACATCACCCGGTTCCAAACCCTTCTTGCCCTTCATCGAAGCTACCTCACGCCTGGCGACAGTAGTAGTGG
TTGGACAGCGGGCGCAGCAGCCTACTATGTGGGATATTTGCAACCACGCACCTTTCTTCTCAAATATAAC
GAAAACGGAACAATTACCGATGCCGTAGACTGTGCCCTCGATCCCCTGTCCGAAACTAAATGCACACTCA
AGTCCTTCACAGTTGAGAAAGGCATATACCAAACCAGTAACTTCCGCGTCCAACCCACCGAATCCATTGT
TCGATTCCCTAACATCACCAATTTGTGTCCTTTCGGTGAAGTATTTAATGCCACTCGATTTGCATCAGTT
TATGCCTGGAATCGCAAGCGAATATCAAATTGTGTTGCAGATTATAGTGTCCTGTATAATAGCGCATCAT
TCAGCACTTTTAAGTGTTATGGGGTCAGCCCTACGAAATTGAATGACTTGTGTTTTACCAACGTTTACGC
AGATTCTTTCGTCATACGCGGCGACGAAGTCCGACAGATTGCACCGGGGCAAACCGGAAAGATAGCAGAC
TATAATTATAAGTTGCCGGATGACTTCACCGGCTGCGTTATAGCATGGAACTCCAATAATCTCGATTCAA
AAGTCGGCGGCAACTATAATTATCTTTACCGCCTGTTTCGCAAGTCAAATCTGAAGCCCTTTGAACGTGA
CATCTCCACCGAAATTTATCAAGCTGGCAGCACCCCATGTAATGGAGTGGAAGGGTTTAACTGTTATTTT
CCCCTTCAATCATACGGATTTCAACCAACAAATGGGGTGGGCTATCAACCATATCGGGTGGTAGTCTTGA
GCTTTGAGCTGCTCCACGCACCGGCTACAGTTTGCGGACCGAAGAAAAGCACTAACCTGGTGAAGAATAA
ATGTGTGAACTTCAACTTTAATGGGCTCACCGGAACAGGGGTGCTGACAGAATCAAACAAGAAATTTCTC
CCTTTTCAACAATTTGGTAGAGACATTGCCGATACCACAGATGCCGTCCGCGATCCGCAAACACTGGAAA
TCCTCGATATAACACCCTGTAGCTTCGGCGGGGTCAGCGTGATAACTCCCGGAACGAACACATCCAACCA
AGTGGCTGTCCTGTATCAAGATGTCAACTGTACCGAAGTCCCTGTGGCGATACACGCCGACCAACTGACA
CCCACCTGGAGAGTCTACTCAACAGGTTCCAATGTCTTTCAAACTAGAGCGGGTTGTCTCATTGGCGCTG
AGCATGTCAATAATTCATACGAATGTGATATTCCTATTGGGGCAGGAATCTGTGCGTCTTATCAAACTCA
AACGAACTCACCACGGCGCGCTCGCTCAGTAGCCAGCCAGTCCATAATCGCCTATACCATGAGTCTCGGG
GCTGAGAACTCCGTGGCTTATTCAAACAATTCCATCGCAATCCCAACTAACTTTACCATTAGCGTTACCA
CGGAAATCTTGCCCGTCAGCATGACTAAGACGAGCGTAGACTGTACGATGTATATCTGTGGGGATTCCAC
CGAGTGTAGCAACCTCTTGCTTCAATACGGGTCTTTCTGTACTCAACTCAACCGAGCATTGACCGGAATT
GCGGTCGAACAAGACAAGAATACCCAAGAGGTGTTCGCACAAGTAAAGCAAATATACAAAACGCCGCCAA
TCAAAGATTTTGGCGGGTTTAATTTTAGCCAAATACTGCCAGACCCATCTAAGCCTTCAAAACGCAGCTT
TATCGAGGATCTGCTGTTCAACAAAGTTACGTTGGCTGACGCGGGTTTCATTAAGCAGTATGGGGATTGT
TTGGGAGACATTGCGGCCCGCGACCTTATCTGTGCTCAAAAATTCAATGGGTTGACAGTTCTGCCCCCTC
TGCTCACTGATGAGATGATTGCACAGTATACATCAGCATTGTTGGCAGGAACCATTACATCCGGCTGGAC
TTTTGGCGCGGGTGCGGCCCTTCAAATACCTTTCGCTATGCAAATGGCTTACAGATTCAATGGGATTGGT
GTCACGCAAAATGTATTGTATGAAAATCAGAAGCTGATCGCTAATCAATTTAACAGCGCGATTGGCAAGA
TCCAAGATTCACTGTCAAGCACAGCGTCCGCCCTCGGCAAACTCCAAGATGTTGTGAATCAAAACGCCCA
GGCCCTGAATACCCTCGTGAAGCAACTGAGTTCTAACTTCGGCGCAATCTCCAGCGTCCTCAACGACATA
TTGTCCAGACTTGATAAGGTGGAAGCCGAGGTGCAAATTGATCGGCTCATCACAGGCAGGCTCCAGTCAC
TCCAAACTTATGTGACACAACAGTTGATCCGGGCTGCTGAGATACGAGCAAGCGCCAACCTGGCCGCCAC
TAAAATGTCAGAGTGCGTGCTCGGGCAGTCCAAACGGGTTGACTTTTGTGGCAAGGGCTATCACTTGATG
TCCTTCCCCCAATCCGCCCCACATGGAGTGGTCTTTCTCCACGTCACTTATGTCCCTGCTCAAGAGAAGA
ACTTTACGACAGCTCCAGCAATCTGTCACGATGGCAAAGCGCACTTTCCCAGGGAAGGCGTTTTCGTCAG
TAATGGCACGCATTGGTTTGTGACCCAAAGGAATTTCTATGAACCCCAAATCATAACCACTGACAATACA
TTTGTCTCAGGCAACTGTGATGTGGTCATTGGGATCGTGAACAACACGGTATATGATCCCCTGCAACCCG
AGTTGGATAGCTTCAAAGAGGAATTGGATAAATACTTTAAGAATCATACTTCACCCGATGTTGATCTCGG
GGACATATCAGGAATAAATGCAAGTGTCGTCAACATTCAGAAAGAGATTGATCGCCTTAATGAGGTCGCC
AAGAACTTGAATGAATCTTTGATCGACTTGCAAGAACTGGGCAAATACGAACAATATATTAAATGGCCCT
GGTACATTTGGTTGGGCTTTATCGCCGGACTTATAGCTATCGTTATGGTCACAATTATGTTGTGCTGTAT
GACTAGCTGTTGTTCCTGCTTGAAAGGATGTTGCAGTTGCGGATCTTGTTGTAAATAAAGGATCCTCTAG
AAGTTGTCTCCTCCTGCACTGACTGACTGATACAATCGATTTCTGGATCCGCAGGCCTAATCAACCTCTG
GATTACAAAATTTGTGAAAGATTGACTGGTATTCTTAACTATGTTGCTCCTTTTACGCTATGTGGATACG
CTGCTTTAATGCCTTTGTATCATGCTATTGCTTCCCGTATGGCTTTCATTTTCTCCTCCTTGTATAAATC
CTGGTTGCTGTCTCTTTATGAGGAGTTGTGGCCCGTTGTCAGGCAACGTGGCGTGGTGTGCACTGTGTTT
GCTGACGCAACCCCCACTGGTTGGGGCATTGCCACCACCTGTCAGCTCCTTTCCGGGACTTTCGCTTTCC
CCCTCCCTATTGCCACGGCGGAACTCATCGCCGCCTGCCTTGCCCGCTGCTGGACAGGGGCTCGGCTGTT
GGGCACTGACAATTCCGTGGTGTTGTCGGGGAAGCTGACGTCCTTTCCATGGCTGCTCGCCTGTGTTGCC
ACCTGGATTCTGCGCGGGACGTCCTTCTGCTACGTCCCTTCGGCCCTCAATCCAGCGGACCTTCCTTCCC
GCGGCCTGCTGCCGGCTCTGCGGCCTCTTCCGCGTCTTCGCCTTCGCCCTCAGACGAGTCGGATCTCCCT
TTGGGCCGCCTCCCCGCCTGTCTAGCTTGACTGACTGAGATACAGCGTACCTTCAGCTCACAGACATGAT
AAGATACATTGATGAGTTTGGACAAACCACAACTAGAATGCAGTGAAAAAAATGCTTTATTTGTGAAATT
TGTGATGCTATTGCTTTATTTGTAACCATTATAAGCTGCAATAAACAAGTTAACAACAACAATTGCATTC
ATTTTATGTTTCAGGTTCAGGGGGAGGTGTGGGAGGTTTTTTAAAGCAAGTAAAACCTCTACAAATGTGG
TATTGGCCCATCTCTATCGGTATCGTAGCATAACCCCTTGGGGCCTCTAAACGGGTCTTGAGGGGTTTTT
TGTGCCCCTCGGGCCGGATTGCTATCTACCGGCATTGGCGCAGAAAAAAATGCCTGATGCGACGCTGCGC
GTCTTATACTCCCACATATGCCAGATTCAGCAACGGATACGGCTTCCCCAACTTGCCCACTTCCATACGT
GTCCTCCTTACCAGAAATTTATCCTTAAGGTCGTCAGCTATCCTGCAGGCGATCTCTCGATTTCGATCAA
GACATTCCTTTAATGGTCTTTTCTGGACACCACTAGGGGTCAGAAGTAGTTCATCAAACTTTCTTCCCTC
CCTAATCTCATTGGTTACCTTGGGCTATCGAAACTTAATTAAGCGATCTGCATCTCAATTAGTCAGCAAC
CATAGTCCCGCCCCTAACTCCGCCCATCCCGCCCCTAACTCCGCCCAGTTCCGCCCATTCTCCGCCCCAT
CGCTGACTAATTTTTTTTATTTATGCAGAGGCCGAGGCCGCCTCGGCCTCTGAGCTATTCCAGAAGTAGT
GAGGAGGCTTTTTTGGAGGCCTAGGCTTTTGCAAAGGAGGTAGCCAACATGATTGAACAAGATGGATTGC
ACGCAGGTTCTCCCGCCGCTTGGGTGGAGAGGCTATTCGGCTATGACTGGGCACAACAGACAATCGGCTG
CTCTGATGCCGCCGTGTTCCGGCTGTCAGCGCAGGGGCGCCCGGTTCTTTTTGTCAAGACCGACCTGTCC
GGTGCCCTGAATGAACTCCAGGACGAGGCAGCGCGGCTATCGTGGCTGGCCACGACGGGCGTTCCTTGCG
CAGCTGTGCTCGACGTTGTCACTGAAGCGGGAAGGGACTGGCTGCTATTGGGCGAAGTGCCGGGGCAGGA
TCTCCTGTCATCTCACCTTGCTCCTGCCGAGAAAGTATCCATCATGGCTGATGCAATGCGGCGGCTGCAT
ACGCTTGATCCGGCTACCTGCCCATTCGACCACCAAGCGAAACATCGCATCGAGCGAGCACGTACTCGGA
TGGAAGCCGGTCTTGTCGATCAGGATGATCTGGACGAAGAGCATCAGGGGCTCGCGCCAGCCGAACTGTT
CGCCAGGCTCAAGGCGCGGATGCCCGACGGCGAGGATCTCGTCGTGACCCACGGCGATGCCTGCTTGCCG
AATATCATGGTGGAAAATGGCCGCTTTTCTGGATTCATCGACTGTGGCCGGCTGGGTGTGGCGGACCGCT
ATCAGGACATAGCGTTGGCTACCCGTGATATTGCTGAAGAGCTTGGCGGCGAATGGGCTGACCGCTTCCT
CGTGCTTTACGGTATCGCCGCTCCCGATTCGCAGCGCATCGCCTTCTATCGCCTTCTTGACGAGTTCTTC
TAGTATGTAAGCCCTGTGCCTTCTAGTTGCCAGCCATCTGTTGTTTGCCCCTCCCCCGTGCCTTCCTTGA
CCCTGGAAGGTGCCACTCCCACTGTCCTTTCCTAATAAAATGAGGAAATTGCATCGCATTGTCTGAGTAG
GTGTCATTCTATTCTGGGGGGTGGGGTGGGGCAGGACAGCAAGGGGGAGGATTGGGAAGACAATAGCAGG
CATGCTGGGGATGCGGTGGGCTCTATGGTTAATTAACCAGTCAAGTCAGCTACTTGGCGAGATCGACTTG
TCTGGGTTTCGACTACGCTCAGAATTGCGTCAGTCAAGTTCGATCTGGTCCTTGCTATTGCACCCGTTCT
CCGATTACGAGTTTCATTTAAATCATGTGAGCAAAAGGCCAGCAAAAGGCCAGGAACCGTAAAAAGGCCG
CGTTGCTGGCGTTTTTCCATAGGCTCCGCCCCCCTGACGAGCATCACAAAAATCGACGCTCAAGTCAGAG
GTGGCGAAACCCGACAGGACTATAAAGATACCAGGCGTTTCCCCCTGGAAGCTCCCTCGTGCGCTCTCCT
GTTCCGACCCTGCCGCTTACCGGATACCTGTCCGCCTTTCTCCCTTCGGGAAGCGTGGCGCTTTCTCATA
GCTCACGCTGTAGGTATCTCAGTTCGGTGTAGGTCGTTCGCTCCAAGCTGGGCTGTGTGCACGAACCCCC
CGTTCAGCCCGACCGCTGCGCCTTATCCGGTAACTATCGTCTTGAGTCCAACCCGGTAAGACACGACTTA
TCGCCACTGGCAGCAGCCACTGGTAACAGGATTAGCAGAGCGAGGTATGTAGGCGGTGCTACAGAGTTCT
TGAAGTGGTGGCCTAACTACGGCTACACTAGAAGAACAGTATTTGGTATCTGCGCTCTGCTGAAGCCAGT
TACCTTCGGAAAAAGAGTTGGTAGCTCTTGATCCGGCAAACAAACCACCGCTGGTAGCGGTGGTTTTTTT
GTTTGCAAGCAGCAGATTACGCGCAGAAAAAAAGGATCTCAAGAAGATCCTTTGATCTTTTCTACGGGGT
CTGACGCTCAGTGGAACGAAAACTCACGTTAAGGGATTTTGGTCATGAGATTATCAAAAAGGATCTTCAC
CTAGATCCTTTTAAATTAAAAATGAAGTTTTAAATCAATCTAAAGTATATATGAGTAAACTTGGTCTGAC
AGTTACCAATGCTTAATCAGTGAGGCACCTATCTCAGCGATCTGTCTATTTCGTTCATCCATAGTTGCAT
TTAAATTTCCGAACTCTCCAAGGCCCTCGTCGGAAAATCTTCAAACCTTTCGTCCGATCCATCTTGCAGG
CTACCTCTCGAACGAACTATCGCAAGTCTCTTGGCCGGCCTTGCGCCTTGGCTATTGCTTGGCAGCGCCT
ATCGCCAGGTATTACTCCAATCCCGAATATCCGAGATCGGGATCACCCGAGAGAAGTTCAACCTACATCC
TCAATCCCGATCTATCCGAGATCCGAGGAATATCGAAATCGGGGCGCGCCTGGTGTACCGAGAACGATCC
TCTCAGTGCGAGTCTCGACGATCCATATCGTTGCTTGGCAGTCAGCCAGTCGGAATCCAGCTTGGGACCC
AGGAAGTCCAATCGTCAGATATTGTACTCAAGCCTGGTCACGGCAGCGTACCGATCTGTTTAAACCTAGA
TATTGATAGTCTGATCGGTCAACGTATAATCGAGTCCTAGCTTTTGCAAACATCTATCAAGAGACAGGAT
CAGCAGGAGGCTTTCGCATGAGTATTCAACATTTCCGTGTCGCCCTTATTCCCTTTTTTGCGGCATTTTG
CCTTCCTGTTTTTGCTCACCCAGAAACGCTGGTGAAAGTAAAAGATGCTGAAGATCAGTTGGGTGCGCGA
GTGGGTTACATCGAACTGGATCTCAACAGCGGTAAGATCCTTGAGAGTTTTCGCCCCGAAGAACGCTTTC
CAATGATGAGCACTTTTAAAGTTCTGCTATGTGGCGCGGTATTATCCCGTATTGACGCCGGGCAAGAGCA
ACTCGGTCGCCGCATACACTATTCTCAGAATGACTTGGTTGAGTATTCACCAGTCACAGAAAAGCATCTT
ACGGATGGCATGACAGTAAGAGAATTATGCAGTGCTGCCATAACCATGAGTGATAACACTGCGGCCAACT
TACTTCTGACAACGATTGGAGGACCGAAGGAGCTAACCGCTTTTTTGCACAACATGGGGGATCATGTAAC
TCGCCTTGATCGTTGGGAACCGGAGCTGAATGAAGCCATACCAAACGACGAGCGTGACACCACGATGCCT
GTAGCAATGGCAACAACCTTGCGTAAACTATTAACTGGCGAACTACTTACTCTAGCTTCCCGGCAACAGT
TGATAGACTGGATGGAGGCGGATAAAGTTGCAGGACCACTTCTGCGCTCGGCCCTTCCGGCTGGCTGGTT
TATTGCTGATAAATCTGGAGCCGGTGAGCGTGGGTCTCGCGGTATCATTGCAGCACTGGGGCCAGATGGT
AAGCCCTCCCGTATCGTAGTTATCTACACGACGGGGAGTCAGGCAACTATGGATGAACGAAATAGACAGA
TCGCTGAGATAGGTGCCTCACTGATTAAGCATTGGTAACCGATTCTAGGTGCATTGGCGCAGAAAAAAAT
GCCTGATGCGACGCTGCGCGTCTTATACTCCCACATATGCCAGATTCAGCAACGGATACGGCTTCCCCAA
CTTGCCCACTTCCATACGTGTCCTCCTTACCAGAAATTTATCCTTAAGATCCCGAATCGTTTAAACTCGA
CTCTGGCTCTATCGAATCTCCGTCGTTTCGAGCTTACGCGAACAGCCGTGGCGCTCATTTGCTCGTCGGG
CATCGAATCTCGTCAGCTATCGTCAGCTTACCTTTTTGGCAGCGATCGCGGCTCCCGACATCTTGGACCA
TTAGCTCCACAGGTATCTTCTTCCCTCTAGTGGTCATAACAGCAGCTTCAGCTACCTCTCAATTCAAAAA
ACCCCTCAAGACCCGTTTAGAGGCCCCAAGGGGTTATGCTATCAATCGTTGCGTTACACACACAAAAAAC
CAACACACATCCATCTTCGATGGATAGCGATTTTATTATCTAACTGCTGATCGAGTGTAGCCAGATCTAG
TAATCAATTACGGGGTCATTAGTTCATAGCCCATATATGGAGTTCCGCGTTACATAACTTACGGTAAATG
GCCCGCCTGGCTGACCGCCCAACGACCCCCGCCCATTGACGTCAATAATGACGTATGTTCCCATAGTAAC
GCCAATAGGGACTTTCCATTGACGTCAATGGGTGGAGTATTTACGGTAAACTGCCCACTTGGCAGTACAT
CAAGTGTATCATATGCCAAGTACGCCCCCTATTGACGTCAATGACGGTAAATGGCCCGCCTGGCATTATG
CCCAGTACATGACCTTATGGGACTTTCCTACTTGGCAGTACATCTACGTATTAGTCATCGCTATTACCAT
GCTGATGCGGTTTTGGCAGTACATCAATGGGCGTGGATAGCGGTTTGACTCACGGGGATTTCCAAGTCTC
CACCCCATTGACGTCAATGGGAGTTTGTTTTGGCACCAAAATCAACGGGACTTTCCAAAATGTCGTAACA
ACTCCGCCCCATTGACGCAAATGGGCGGTAGGCGTGTACGGTGGGAGGTCTATATAAGCAGAGCTGGTTT
AGTGAACCGTCAGATCGCCTGGAGACGCCATCCACGCTGTTTTGACCTCCATAGAAGACACCGGGACCGA
TCCAGCCTCCCCTCGAAGCTTACATGTGGTACCGAGCTCGGATCCTGAGAACTTCAGGGTGAGTCTATGG
GACCCTTGATGTTTTCTTTCCCCTTCTTTTCTATGGTTAAGTTCATGTCATAGGAAGGGGAGAAGTAACA
GGGTACACATATTGACCAAATCAGGGTAATTTTGCATTTGTAATTTTAAAAAATGCTTTCTTCTTTTAAT
ATACTTTTTTGTTTATCTTATTTCTAATACTTTCCCTAATCTCTTTCTTTCAGGGCAATAATGATACAAT
GTATCATGCCTCTTTGCACCATTCTAAAGAATAACAGTGATAATTTCTGGGTTAAGGCAATAGCAATATT
TCTGCATATAAATATTTCTGCATATAAATTGTAACTGATGTAAGAGGTTTCATATTGCTAATAGCAGCTA
CAATCCAGCTACCATTCTGCTTTTATTTTATGGTTGGGATAAGGCTGGATTATTCTGAGTCCAAGCTAGG
CCCTTTTGCTAATCATGTTCATACCTCTTATCTTCCTCCCACAGCTCCTGGGCAACGTGCTGGTCTGTGT
GCTGGCCCATCACTTTGGCAAAGGCGGCCGCC
Features (pLannotate 1.2.2; 21 found; start..end, strand, type, name):
      1..3765    +  CDS            S: SPIKE_SARS2 - Experimental evidence at protein level: Swiss-Prot protein existence level 1. [Spike glycoprotein]: May down-regulate host tetherin (BST2) by lysosomal degradation, thereby counteracting its antiviral activity. From Severe acute respiratory syndrome coronavirus 2 (2019-nCoV) (SARS-CoV-2).
   3839..4427    +  misc_feature   WPRE: woodchuck hepatitis virus posttranscriptional regulatory element
   4480..4601    -  polyA_signal   SV40 poly(A) signal: SV40 polyadenylation signal
   4624..4693    -  CDS            large T antigen (fragment): large T antigen from SV40 (simian virus 40)
   4716..4762    +  terminator     T7 terminator: transcription terminator for bacteriophage T7 RNA polymerase
   4792..4928    +  terminator     rrnG terminator: transcription terminator from the E. coli ribosomal RNA rrnG operon (Albrechtsen et al., 1991)
   4973..5044    +  misc_feature   3' β-globin insulator: insulator downstream of the human β-globin locus (Farrell et al., 2002)
   5089..5285    +  promoter       SV40 promoter: SV40 early promoter
   5299..6090    +  CDS            neo: KKA2_KLEPN - Also known as kan, nptII. Experimental evidence at protein level: Swiss-Prot protein existence level 1. Resistance to kanamycin, neomycin, paromomycin, ribostamycin, butirosin and gentamicin B. From Klebsiella pneumoniae.
   6104..6328    +  polyA_signal   bGH poly(A) signal: bovine growth hormone polyadenylation signal
   6524..7112    -  rep_origin     ori: high-copy-number ColE1/pMB1/pBR322/pUC origin of replication
   7284..7348    -  CDS            bla(M) (fragment): β-lactamase lacking the signal sequence; bla(M); allows cytosolic expression of β-lactamase
   7858..8718    +  CDS            AmpR: β-lactamase; bla; confers resistance to ampicillin, carbenicillin, and related antibiotics
   8731..8867    +  terminator     rrnG terminator: transcription terminator from the E. coli ribosomal RNA rrnG operon (Albrechtsen et al., 1991)
   9019..9090    +  misc_feature   5' β-globin insulator: insulator upstream of the human β-globin locus (Farrell et al., 2002)
   9095..9141    -  terminator     T7 terminator: transcription terminator for bacteriophage T7 RNA polymerase
   9159..9207    -  polyA_signal   poly(A) signal: synthetic polyadenylation signal
   9288..9591    +  enhancer       CMV enhancer: human cytomegalovirus immediate early enhancer
   9664..9681    -  promoter       CMV promoter (fragment): human cytomegalovirus (CMV) immediate early promoter
   9744..9795    +  promoter       CMVd2 promoter: truncated human cytomegalovirus (CMV) immediate early promoter that yields moderately reduced expression relative to the full-length promoter
   9929..10404   +  intron         β-globin intron: internally truncated intron from human β-globin
