[The description below was written by a language model from this plasmid's Addgene catalogue record and pLannotate feature annotations shown in this document.]
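Description:
pTwist-SARS-CoV-2 Spike-deltaC18 G75V (GTA) is a mammalian expression plasmid built on the Twist pTwist-CMV-BetaGlobin-WPRE-Neo backbone. It encodes the SARS-CoV-2 spike glycoprotein carrying the single substitution G75V. The "(GTA)" in the name presumably denotes the codon used for the valine. "deltaC18" indicates deletion of the last 18 residues of the cytoplasmic tail, a truncation commonly used to improve spike incorporation into pseudotyped particles. The annotated spike reading frame of 3,765 nt is consistent with a slightly shortened protein. The plasmid is about 10.5 kb, replicates in E. coli at high copy from a ColE1/pUC-type origin, and is selected with ampicillin through the AmpR β-lactamase gene.

The catalogue entry lists the promoter as CAG. The feature table instead shows a CMV enhancer, CMV promoter elements and a truncated human β-globin intron upstream of the insert, which matches the backbone name, so the two sources differ on this point. Downstream of spike, a WPRE enhances transcript stability and expression, followed by an SV40 polyadenylation signal. The expression unit is flanked by β-globin insulator elements together with T7 and rrnG terminators, which help isolate it from neighbouring transcription. A separate SV40 early promoter–neo–bGH poly(A) cassette could allow G418 selection in mammalian cells.

The stated purpose is pseudovirus production. The plasmid supplies the envelope glycoprotein in trans and carries no packaging signal or other viral vector elements itself. It comes from work on SARS-CoV-2 escape from vaccine-induced antibody responses, where single-mutation spikes such as this one can be used to examine the effect of an individual substitution on neutralisation.
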