Addgene plasmid #212441: pTwist-SARS-CoV-2 Spike-deltaC18 G75V (GTA)
Purpose: Encodes SARS-CoV-2 spike G75V for pseudovirus production
Depositing lab: Alejandro Balazs. Depositing organization: Massachusetts General Hospital. Publication: Ongoing evolution of SARS-CoV-2 drives escape from mRNA vaccine-induced humoral immunity. Roederer AL, Cao Y, Denis KS, Sheehan ML, Li CJ, Lam EC, Gregory DJ, Poznansky MC, Iafrate AJ, Canaday DH, Gravenstein S, Garcia-Beltran WF, Balazs AB. medRxiv [Preprint]. 2024 Mar 7:2024.03.05.24303815. doi: 10.1101/2024.03.05.24303815. PubMed 38496628.
Backbone
  Vector backbone: pTwist-CMV-BetaGlobin-WPRE-Neo
  Backbone manufacturer: Twist
  Vector type: Mammalian Expression
Growth in bacteria
  Bacterial resistance: Ampicillin, 100 μg/mL
  Growth temperature: 37°C
  Growth strain: DH5alpha
  Copy number: High Copy
Gene/Insert
  Gene/Insert name: SARS-CoV-2 Spike G75V
  Species: Severe acute respiratory syndrome coronavirus 2
  Mutation: G75V
  Entrez Gene: S (a.k.a. GU280_gp02, spike glycoprotein)
  Promoter: CAG
  Cloning method: Ligation Independent Cloning
Terms and licenses: Academic/Nonprofit Terms; Industry Terms: Not Available to Industry
Depositor comments: Please visit https://www.medrxiv.org/content/10.1101/2024.03.05.24303815v1 for medRxiv preprint.
How to cite: pTwist-SARS-CoV-2 Spike-deltaC18 G75V (GTA) was a gift from Alejandro Balazs (Addgene plasmid # 212441 ; http://n2t.net/addgene:212441 ; RRID:Addgene_212441)
